Addgene plasmid #154036: pL0_AC_p45582
Purpose: Diatom promoter for P. tricornutum; uLoop specific syntax; AC overhangs; Lvl 0
Depositing lab: Raffaela Abbriano. Depositing organization: University of Technology, Sydney. Publication: Characterisation of novel regulatory sequences compatible with modular assembly in the diatom Phaeodactylum tricornutum. Windhagauer , M., Abbriano, RM., Ashworth, J., Barolo, L., Jaramillo-Madrid, A.C., Pernice, M., Doblin, M.A.. Algal Research , Volume 53, March 2021 10.1016/j.algal.2020.102159.
Backbone
  Vector backbone: pL0RlacZ
  Vector type: Synthetic Biology
Growth in bacteria
  Bacterial resistance: Spectinomycin, 50 μg/mL
  Growth temperature: 37°C
  Growth strain: DH5alpha
  Copy number: Low Copy
Gene/Insert
  Gene/Insert name: Promoter 45582
  Species: P. tricornutum
  Cloning method: Restriction Enzyme; 5′ cloning site Unknown (unknown if destroyed)
Terms and licenses: Academic/Nonprofit Terms; Industry Terms: Not Available to Industry
How to cite: pL0_AC_p45582 was a gift from Raffaela Abbriano (Addgene plasmid # 154036 ; http://n2t.net/addgene:154036 ; RRID:Addgene_154036)
