[The description below was written by a language model from this plasmid's Addgene catalogue record and pLannotate feature annotations shown in this document.]
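Description:
pL0_AC_p45582 is a Level 0 part plasmid for modular DNA assembly, built in the pL0RlacZ backbone and carrying a promoter from the diatom Phaeodactylum tricornutum, designated promoter 45582. It follows the uLoop syntax, a Loop-type Golden Gate scheme in which basic parts are stored in Level 0 vectors and released by type IIS restriction digestion with defined overhangs. Here the part is flanked by the "A" and "C" overhangs, which assign it to the promoter position at the start of a transcription unit. The backbone name suggests that the part replaced a lacZ screening cassette, but the record does not describe this step, and the cloning sites are listed as unknown.

The sequenced plasmid is small, at 2,765 nt. Its annotated features are almost entirely bacterial maintenance functions: a ColE1/pMB1-family origin of replication and the aadA gene, which confers spectinomycin (and streptomycin) resistance for selection in E. coli. The catalogue lists the plasmid as low copy, whereas the automated annotation describes the origin as a high-copy type, and the record does not resolve this difference. The short fragments annotated as pUC multiple cloning site and Tn5 transposase are probably backbone remnants rather than functional elements. The promoter insert itself is not annotated in the feature table; it presumably lies in the unannotated region between the MCS fragment and the origin.

The plasmid has no diatom selection marker or reporter and is not meant for direct transformation of algae. It serves as a source of a regulatory part to be combined with coding sequences and terminators in higher-level uLoop assemblies, for building and testing expression cassettes in P. tricornutum.
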