Features (pLannotate 1.2.2; 4 found; start..end, strand, type, name):
     93..125     -  misc_feature   MCS (fragment): pUC18/19 multiple cloning site
   1239..1827    -  rep_origin     ori: high-copy-number ColE1/pMB1/pBR322/pUC origin of replication
   1921..2709    -  CDS            aadA: S3AD_ECOLX - Experimental evidence at protein level: Swiss-Prot protein existence level 1. Mediates bacterial resistance to the antibiotics streptomycin and spectinomycin. From Escherichia coli.
   2741..92      -  CDS            tnpA (fragment) (across the origin): TN5P_ECOLX - Also known as tnp. Experimental evidence at protein level: Swiss-Prot protein existence level 1. Mediates transposition of transposon Tn5 by a 'cut and paste' mechanism. First, the monomeric transposase binds the 19 bp inverted DNA repeats flanking the transposon. Then, dimerization of the DNA- bound transposase creates a synaptic DNA complex. After nicking of the first DNA strand, excision of the transposon proceeds through a series of intermediates. The transposase then mediates the insertion of the transposon at a new site by strand transfer. The activity of the wild- type tran
>Addgene plasmid #154036 | pL0_AC_p45582 | addgene full sequence | sequence record 307054 | Addgene NGS Result
TCCTTGGCGGCAAGAAAGCCATCCAGTTTACTTTGCAGGGCTTCCCAACCTTACCAGAGGGCGCCCCAGC
TGGCAATTCCGGTTCGCTTGCTAAGCTTGCATGCCTGCAAGTCGACTCTAGAGGAGCGGTGATCACAGGC
AGCAACGCTCTGTCATCGTTACAATCAACATGCTACCCTCCGCGAGATCATCCGTGTTTCAAACCCGGCA
GCTTAGTTGCCGTTCTTCCGAATAGCATCGGTAACATGAGCAAAGTCTGCCGCCTTACAACGGCTCTCCC
GCTGACGCCGTCCCGGACTGATGGGCTGCCTGTATCGAGTGGTGATTTTGTGCCGAGCTCATTACTCGCA
TCCATTCTCAGGCTGTCTCGTCTCGTCTCAGGTCTCCGGAGGGGATACAGGGCGATTGTGAATGGCGGGA
CGATAGGCAGCCGGATTGCTCTACTGCGTTCTGCGGCCCGAATATTGGCGTTTCATTGTCCCTTTACGGG
GGTCACAAAACTATTGCGATACTCCCAGCAGAGTTTTGAATAATTGCACCTGGAATGCCTCACGTCCCAG
CCGCACTTCAGGATCTACGCTACTTGCACAGTGTTTTTCTCTATACTTCAGGATAGCGACATTGTTTTGA
TAATCTTTTCGATCGATTCGGACATTAGAATGTGTCTGTCCTAAACTTTCGAAATGTCCCTCTTCATTAG
GAAGAGTAGAGTGACCGATTCGAACGCGGAACTACAGTACGCTCCGCCTCAAAATAGTAACCCCAGGGCT
GTATCGTTTGCGGCAGCGCAGTCATACGCTGTGCGAACACCGCTGTCGACACAGCCCCCACGCAGGAAGA
TACGAGAAGCACACCCGCTCTCGTCGCTCTAGTCGCTCTAGTCTCTCCGACCAGATAGTCAACACACCGC
TTCTTTCTACTGGGCATCACTACCCTTGATATTCTGCTTCCTGTTGCTGCTACGGTTTTCTTTTGGCAAT
CCTCACTCCATCCAGTTCTGTTACTGTGTATTGCGTCAGTGCAGCCTTTCTTCGATTCGTCGTTCCAGAA
TCTACCTTGCCATTCGTCGCCCGACGCCAGTAGCAACGCAGCTACCAATGCGAGACCACCAGGATACATA
GATTACCACAACTCCGAGCCCTTCCACCCACAGAATCAGGGGATAACGCAGGAAAGAACATGTGAGCAAA
AGGCCAGCAAAAGGCCAGGAACCGTAAAAAGGCCGCGTTGCTGGCGTTTTTCCATAGGCTCCGCCCCCCT
GACGAGCATCACAAAAATCGACGCTCAAGTCAGAGGTGGCGAAACCCGACAGGACTATAAAGATACCAGG
CGTTTCCCCCTGGAAGCTCCCTCGTGCGCTCTCCTGTTCCGACCCTGCCGCTTACCGGATACCTGTCCGC
CTTTCTCCCTTCGGGAAGCGTGGCGCTTTCTCATAGCTCACGCTGTAGGTATCTCAGTTCGGTGTAGGTC
GTTCGCTCCAAGCTGGGCTGTGTGCACGAACCCCCCGTTCAGCCCGACCGCTGCGCCTTATCCGGTAACT
ATCGTCTTGAGTCCAACCCGGTAAGACACGACTTATCGCCACTGGCAGCAGCCACTGGTAACAGGATTAG
CAGAGCGAGGTATGTAGGCGGTGCTACAGAGTTCTTGAAGTGGTGGCCTAACTACGGCTACACTAGAAGA
ACAGTATTTGGTATCTGCGCTCTGCTGAAGCCAGTTACCTTCGGAAAAAGAGTTGGTAGCTCTTGATCCG
GCAAACAAACCACCGCTGGTAGCGGTGGTTTTTTTGTTTGCAAGCAGCAGATTACGCGCAGAAAAAAAGG
ATCTCAAGAAGATCCTTTGATCTTTTCTACGGGGTCTGACGCTCAGTGGAACGAAAACTCACGTTAAGGG
ATTTTGGTCATGCATTCTAGGTGATTATTATTTGCCGACTACCTTGGTGATCTCGCCTTTCACGTAGTGG
ACAAATTCTTCCAACTGATCTGCGCGCGAGGCCAAGCGATCTTCTTCTTGTCCAAGATAAGCCTGTCTAG
CTTCAAGTATGACGGGCTGATACTGGGCCGGCAGGCGCTCCATTGCCCAGTCGGCAGCGACATCCTTCGG
CGCGATTTTGCCGGTTACTGCGCTGTACCAAATGCGGGACAACGTAAGCACTACATTTCGCTCATCGCCA
GCCCAGTCGGGCGGCGAGTTCCATAGCGTTAAGGTTTCATTTAGCGCCTCAAATAGATCCTGTTCAGGAA
CCGGATCAAAGAGTTCCTCCGCCGCTGGACCTACCAAGGCAACGCTATGTTCTCTTGCTTTTGTCAGCAA
GATAGCCAGATCAATGTCGATCGTGGCTGGCTCGAAGATACCAGCAAGAATGTCATTGCGCTGCCATTCT
CCAAATTGCAGTTCGCGCTTAGCTGGATAACGCCACGGAATGATGTCGTCGTGCACAACAATGGTGACTT
CTACAGCGCGGAGAATCTCACTCTCTCCAGGGGAAGCCGAAGTTTCCAAAAGGTCGTTGATCAAAGCTCG
CCGCGTTGTTTCATCAAGCCTTACGGTCACCGTAACCAGCAAATCAATATCACTGTGTGGCTTCAGGCCG
CCATCCACTGCGGAGCCGTACAAATGTACGGCCAGCAACGTCGGTTCGAGATGGCGCTCGATGACGCCAA
CTACCTCTGATAGTTGAGTCGATACTTCGGCGATCACCGCTTCCCTCATGCGAAACGATCCTCATCCTGT
CTCTTGATCAGATATTGATCCCCTGCGCCATCAGA
